Addgene plasmid #118715: Desmoplakin II tension sensor (F40-based)
Purpose: The F40-based human desmoplakin II tension sensor detects forces in the range of 1-6 pN by changes in FRET between YPet(short) and mCherry.
Depositing lab: Carsten Grashoff. Depositing organization: Max Planck Institute of Biochemistry. Publication: Mechanical loading of desmosomes depends on the magnitude and orientation of external stress. Price AJ, Cost AL, Ungewiss H, Waschke J, Dunn AR, Grashoff C. Nat Commun. 2018 Dec 11;9(1):5284. doi: 10.1038/s41467-018-07523-0. PubMed 30538252.
Backbone
  Vector backbone: pLPCX
  Backbone manufacturer: Clontech
  Backbone size w/o insert (bp): 6265
  Total vector size (bp): 13742
  Modifications to backbone: modified multiple cloning site
  Vector type: Mammalian Expression, Retroviral
  Selectable markers: Puromycin
Growth in bacteria
  Bacterial resistance: Ampicillin, 100 μg/mL
  Growth temperature: 37°C
  Growth strain: NEB Stable
  Copy number: Low Copy
Gene/Insert
  Gene/Insert name: human Desmoplakin II-[YPet(short)-F40-mCherry] (internal-1353) (alt names: Desmoplakin II tension sensor (F40-based); DPII-TS; DPII-TS (YF40C))
  Species: H. sapiens (human)
  Insert size (bp): 8352
  Mutation: inserted F40-based tension sensor module after aa1353
  GenBank ID: NM_001008844.1
  Entrez Gene: DSP (a.k.a. DCWHKTA, DP)
  Promoter: CMV
  Tag / fusion protein: YPet(short)-F40-mCherry
  Cloning method: Restriction Enzyme; 5′ cloning site ECoRI (not destroyed); 3′ cloning site ClaI (not destroyed)
  Sequencing primers: 5′ AGCTcGTTTAGTGAACCGTCAGATC; 3′ ACCTACAGGTGGGGTCTTTCATTCCC
Resource information
  A portion of this plasmid was derived from a plasmid made by: Desmoplakin I-GFP (Addgene, #32227) from Kathleen Green used as a template for Desmoplakin II and F40-based tension sensor module (Addgene, #101252) from Carsten Grashoff
Terms and licenses: Academic/Nonprofit Terms; Industry Terms: Not Available to Industry
How to cite: Desmoplakin II tension sensor (F40-based) was a gift from Carsten Grashoff (Addgene plasmid # 118715 ; http://n2t.net/addgene:118715 ; RRID:Addgene_118715)
