[The description below was written by a language model from this plasmid's Addgene catalogue record and pLannotate feature annotations shown in this document.]
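Description:
Desmoplakin II tension sensor (F40-based) is a retroviral mammalian expression plasmid built on the Clontech pLPCX backbone with a modified multiple cloning site. The annotated sequence shows the expected Moloney-type architecture: 5′ LTR fragments, a Ψ packaging signal and truncated gag, which allow the transcript to be packaged into retroviral particles, followed by a puromycin N-acetyltransferase gene for selecting transduced cells, an internal CMV enhancer/promoter driving the insert, and a downstream full LTR. In bacteria it is maintained through a ColE1/pUC-type origin and selected with ampicillin via β-lactamase, although the catalogue lists it as low copy. Two loxP sites are also annotated in the bacterial backbone near the bom fragments; the record does not explain their purpose.

The payload is human desmoplakin II (DSP), a desmosomal plaque protein, with a FRET-based tension sensor module inserted internally after amino acid 1353. The module consists of YPet(short) as donor and mCherry as acceptor, joined by the F40 linker peptide; both fluorophores are annotated with a short gap between them. When mechanical load across desmoplakin extends the linker, the fluorophores separate and FRET falls, giving a readout stated to be sensitive to forces of about 1–6 pN. The feature downstream of mCherry called as mouse epiplakin probably reflects homology of the desmoplakin C-terminal plakin repeats rather than a separate gene. The sequenced record (14,585 nt) is somewhat longer than the catalogued total size (13,742 bp). The construct is used to measure molecular forces across desmosomes in living cells.
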