Features (pLannotate 1.2.2; 24 found; start..end, strand, type, name):
      3..110     +  LTR            3' LTR (ΔU3) (fragment): self-inactivating 3' long terminal repeat (LTR) from Moloney murine leukemia virus
    127..184     +  LTR            LTR (fragment): long terminal repeat from Moloney murine leukemia virus
    198..261     +  LTR            LTR (fragment): long terminal repeat from Moloney murine leukemia virus
    414..589     +  LTR            5' LTR (truncated): truncated long terminal repeat from Moloney murine sarcoma virus
    711..985     +  misc_feature   MESV Ψ (fragment): packaging signal of murine embryonic stem cell virus
   1052..1468    +  CDS            gag (truncated): truncated Moloney murine leukemia virus (MMLV) gag gene lacking the start codon
   1474..1491    +  misc_feature   MCS (fragment): pBluescript multiple cloning site
   1565..2164    +  CDS            PuroR: puromycin N-acetyltransferase; pac from Streptomyces alboniger; confers resistance to puromycin
   2214..2279    +  CDS            dmpM (fragment): DMPM_STRAD - Protein inferred from homology: Swiss-Prot protein existence level 3. From Streptomyces alboniger.
   2339..2642    +  enhancer       CMV enhancer: human cytomegalovirus immediate early enhancer
   2643..2846    +  promoter       CMV promoter: human cytomegalovirus (CMV) immediate early promoter
   2869..2892    +  misc_feature   MCS (fragment): multiple cloning site
   6986..7672    +  CDS            YPet: YPet is a basic (constitutively fluorescent) yellow fluorescent protein published in 2005, derived from Aequorea victoria. It has moderate acid sensitivity.
   7802..8509    +  CDS            mCherry: mCherry is a basic (constitutively fluorescent) red fluorescent protein published in 2004, derived from Discosoma sp.. It is reported to be a very rapidly-maturing monomer with low acid sensitivity.
   8570..10060   +  CDS            Eppk1 (fragment) (sequence partly withheld): EPIPL_MOUSE - Also known as EPPK. Experimental evidence at protein level: Swiss-Prot protein existence level 1. Cytoskeletal linker protein that connects to intermediate filaments and controls their reorganization in response to stress (PubMed:16382146, PubMed:20926261, PubMed:18285451, PubMed:25232867, PubMed:25617501, PubMed:23599337). In response to mechanical stress like wound healing, is associated with the machinery for cellular motility by slowing down keratinocyte migration and proliferation and accelerating keratin bundling in proliferating keratinocytes thus contributing to tissue ar
  11324..11917   +  LTR            LTR: long terminal repeat from Moloney murine leukemia virus
  11986..12026   +  CDS            rop (fragment): Rop protein, which maintains plasmids at low copy number; rop
  12128..12166   +  misc_feature   bom (fragment): basis of mobility region from pBR322
  12170..12203   -  protein_bind   loxP: Cre-mediated recombination occurs in the 8-bp core sequence (GCATACAT). Cre recombinase
  12263..12296   -  protein_bind   loxP: Cre-mediated recombination occurs in the 8-bp core sequence (GCATACAT). Cre recombinase
  12300..12401   +  misc_feature   bom (fragment): basis of mobility region from pBR322
  12587..13175   -  rep_origin     ori: high-copy-number ColE1/pMB1/pBR322/pUC origin of replication
  13346..14206   -  CDS            AmpR: β-lactamase; bla; confers resistance to ampicillin, carbenicillin, and related antibiotics
  14207..14311   -  promoter       AmpR promoter: bla
>Addgene plasmid #118715 | Desmoplakin II tension sensor (F40-based) | addgene full sequence | sequence record 230444 | Addgene NGS Result
TTTGAAAGACCCCACCCGTAGGTGGCAAGCTAGCTTAAGTAACGCCACTTTGCAAGGCATGGAAAAATAC
ATAACTGAGAATAGAAAAGTTCAGATCAAGGTCAGGAACAAAGAAACAGCTGAATACCAAACAGGATATC
TGTGGTAAGCGGTTCCTGCCCCGGCTCAGGGCCAAGAACAGATGAGACAGCTGAGTGATGGGCCAAACAG
GATATCTGTGGTAAGCAGTTCCTGCCCCGGCTCGGGGCCAAGAACAGATGGTCCCCAGATGCGGTCCAGC
CCTCAGCAGTTTCTAGTGAATCATCAGATGTTTCCAGGGTGCCCCAAGGACCTGAAAATGACCCTGTACC
TTATTTGAACTAACCAATCAGTTCGCTTCTCGCTTCTGTTCGCGCGCTTCCGCTCTCCGAGCTCAATAAA
AGAGCCCACAACCCCTCACTCGGCGCGCCAGTCTTCCGATAGACTGCGTCGCCCGGGTACCCGTATTCCC
AATAAAGCCTCTTGCTGTTTGCATCCGAATCGTGGTCTCGCTGTTCCTTGGGAGGGTCTCCTCTGAGTGA
TTGACTACCCACGACGGGGGTCTTTCATTTGGGGGCTCGTCCGGGATTTGGAGACCCCTGCCCAGGGACC
ACCGACCCACCACCGGGAGGTAAGCTGGCCAGCAACTTATCTGTGTCTGTCCGATTGTCTAGTGTCTATG
TTTGATGTTATGCGCCTGCGTCTGTACTAGTTAGCTAACTAGCTCTGTATCTGGCGGACCCGTGGTGGAA
CTGACGAGTTCTGAACACCCGGCCGCAACCCTGGGAGACGTCCCAGGGACTTTGGGGGCCGTTTTTGTGG
CCCGACCTGAGGAAGGGAGTCGATGTGGAATCCGACCCCGTCAGGATATGTGGTTCTGGTAGGAGACGAG
AACCTAAAACAGTTCCCGCCTCCGTCTGAATTTTTGCTTTCGGTTTGGAACCGAAGCCGCGCGTCTTGTC
TGCTGCAGCGCTGCAGCATCGTTCTGTGTTGTCTCTGTCTGACTGTGTTTCTGTATTTGTCTGAAAATTA
GGGCCAGACTGTTACCACTCCCTTAAGTTTGACCTTAGGTCACTGGAAAGATGTCGAGCGGATCGCTCAC
AACCAGTCGGTAGATGTCAAGAAGAGACGTTGGGTTACCTTCTGCTCTGCAGAATGGCCAACCTTTAACG
TCGGATGGCCGCGAGACGGCACCTTTAACCGAGACCTCATCACCCAGGTTAAGATCAAGGTCTTTTCACC
TGGCCCGCATGGACACCCAGACCAGGTCCCCTACATCGTGACCTGGGAAGCCTTGGCTTTTGACCCCCCT
CCCTGGGTCAAGCCCTTTGTACACCCTAAGCCTCCGCCTCCTCTTCCTCCATCCGCCCCGTCTCTCCCCC
TTGAACCTCCTCGTTCGACCCCGCCTCGATCCTCCCTTTATCCAGCCCTCACTCCTTCTCTAGGCGCCGG
AATGATCCCCCGGGCTGCAGGTCGGCCGCCACGACCGGTGCCGCCACCATCCCCTGACCCACGCCCCTGA
CCCCTCACAAGGAGACGACCTTCCATGACCGAGTACAAGCCCACGGTGCGCCTCGCCACCCGCGACGACG
TCCCCCGGGCCGTACGCACCCTCGCCGCCGCGTTCGCCGACTACCCCGCCACGCGCCACACCGTCGACCC
GGACCGCCACATCGAGCGGGTCACCGAGCTGCAAGAACTCTTCCTCACGCGCGTCGGGCTCGACATCGGC
AAGGTGTGGGTCGCGGACGACGGCGCCGCGGTGGCGGTCTGGACCACGCCGGAGAGCGTCGAAGCGGGGG
CGGTGTTCGCCGAGATCGGCCCGCGCATGGCCGAGTTGAGCGGTTCCCGGCTGGCCGCGCAGCAACAGAT
GGAAGGCCTCCTGGCGCCGCACCGGCCCAAGGAGCCCGCGTGGTTCCTGGCCACCGTCGGCGTCTCGCCC
GACCACCAGGGCAAGGGTCTGGGCAGCGCCGTCGTGCTCCCCGGAGTGGAGGCGGCCGAGCGCGCCGGGG
TGCCCGCCTTCCTGGAGACCTCCGCGCCCCGCAACCTCCCCTTCTACGAGCGGCTCGGCTTCACCGTCAC
CGCCGACGTCGAGGTGCCCGAAGGACCGCGCACCTGGTGCATGACCCGCAAGCCCGGTGCCTGACGCCCG
CCCCACGACCCGCAGCGCCCGACCGAAAGGAGCGCACGACCCCATGGCTCCGACCGAAGCCACCCGGGGC
GGCCCCGCCGACCCCGCACCCGCCCCCGAGGCCCACCGACTCTAGTAATAGTAATCAATTACGGGGTCAT
TAGTTCATAGCCCATATATGGAGTTCCGCGTTACATAACTTACGGTAAATGGCCCGCCTGGCTGACCGCC
CAACGACCCCCGCCCATTGACGTCAATAATGACGTATGTTCCCATAGTAACGCCAATAGGGACTTTCCAT
TGACGTCAATGGGTGGAGTATTTACGGTAAACTGCCCACTTGGCAGTACATCAAGTGTATCATATGCCAA
GTACGCCCCCTATTGACGTCAATGACGGTAAATGGCCCGCCTGGCATTATGCCCAGTACATGACCTTATG
GGACTTTCCTACTTGGCAGTACATCTACGTATTAGTCATCGCTATTACCATGGTGATGCGGTTTTGGCAG
TACATCAATGGGCGTGGATAGCGGTTTGACTCACGGGGATTTCCAAGTCTCCACCCCATTGACGTCAATG
GGAGTTTGTTTTGGCACCAAAATCAACGGGACTTTCCAAAATGTCGTAACAACTCCGCCCCATTGACGCA
AATGGGCGGTAGGCGTGTACGGTGGGAGGTCTATATAAGCAGAGCTGGTTTAGTGAACCGTCAGATCCGC
TAGCGCTACCGGACTCAGATCTGGGCCCATAAAGCTTATACGAATTCACCATGAGCTGCAACGGAGGCTC
CCACCCGCGGATCAACACTCTGGGCCGCATGATCCGCGCCGAGTCTGGCCCGGACCTGCGCTACGAGGTG
ACCAGCGGCGGCGGGGGCACCAGCAGGATGTACTATTCTCGGCGCGGCGTGATCACCGACCAGAACTCGG
ACGGCTACTGTCAAACCGGCACGATGTCCAGGCACCAGAACCAGAACACCATCCAGGAGCTGCTGCAGAA
CTGCTCCGACTGCTTGATGCGAGCAGAGCTCATCGTGCAGCCTGAATTGAAGTATGGAGATGGAATACAA
CTGACTCGGAGTCGAGAATTGGATGAGTGTTTTGCCCAGGCCAATGACCAAATGGAAATCCTCGACAGCT
TGATCAGAGAGATGCGGCAGATGGGCCAGCCCTGTGATGCTTACCAGAAAAGGCTTCTTCAGCTCCAAGA
GCAAATGCGAGCCCTTTATAAAGCCATCAGTGTCCCACGAGTCCGCAGGGCCAGCTCCAAGGGTGGTGGA
GGCTACACTTGTCAGAGTGGCTCTGGCTGGGATGAGTTCACCAAACATGTCACCAGTGAATGTTTGGGGT
GGATGAGGCAGCAAAGGGCGGAGATGGACATGGTGGCCTGGGGTGTGGACCTGGCCTCAGTGGAGCAGCA
CATTAACAGCCACCGGGGCATCCACAACTCCATCGGCGACTATCGCTGGCAGCTGGACAAAATCAAAGCC
GACCTGCGCGAGAAATCTGCGATCTACCAGTTGGAGGAGGAGTATGAAAACCTGCTGAAAGCGTCCTTTG
AGAGGATGGATCACCTGCGACAGCTGCAGAACATCATTCAGGCCACGTCCAGGGAGATCATGTGGATCAA
TGACTGCGAGGAGGAGGAGCTGCTGTACGACTGGAGCGACAAGAACACCAACATCGCTCAGAAACAGGAG
GCCTTCTCCATACGCATGAGTCAACTGGAAGTTAAAGAAAAAGAGCTCAATAAGCTGAAACAAGAAAGTG
ACCAACTTGTCCTCAATCAGCATCCAGCTTCAGACAAAATTGAGGCCTATATGGACACTCTGCAGACGCA
GTGGAGTTGGATTCTTCAGATCACCAAGTGCATTGATGTTCATCTGAAAGAAAATGCTGCCTACTTTCAG
TTTTTTGAAGAGGCGCAGTCTACTGAAGCATACCTGAAGGGGCTCCAGGACTCCATCAGGAAGAAGTACC
CCTGCGACAAGAACATGCCCCTGCAGCACCTGCTGGAACAGATCAAGGAGCTGGAGAAAGAACGAGAGAA
AATCCTTGAATACAAGCGTCAGGTGCAGAACTTGGTAAACAAGTCTAAGAAGATTGTACAGCTGAAGCCT
CGTAACCCAGACTACAGAAGCAATAAACCCATTATTCTCAGAGCTCTCTGTGACTACAAACAAGATCAGA
AAATCGTGCATAAGGGGGATGAGTGTATCCTGAAGGACAACAACGAGCGCAGCAAGTGGTACGTGACGGG
CCCGGGAGGCGTTGACATGCTTGTTCCCTCTGTGGGGCTGATCATCCCTCCTCCGAACCCACTGGCCGTG
GACCTCTCTTGCAAGATTGAGCAGTACTACGAAGCCATCTTGGCTCTGTGGAACCAGCTCTACATCAACA
TGAAGAGCCTGGTGTCCTGGCACTACTGCATGATTGACATAGAGAAGATCAGGGCCATGACAATCGCCAA
GCTGAAAACAATGCGGCAGGAAGATTACATGAAGACGATAGCCGACCTTGAGTTACATTACCAAGAGTTC
ATCAGAAATAGCCAAGGCTCAGAGATGTTTGGAGATGATGACAAGCGGAAAATACAGTCTCAGTTCACCG
ATGCCCAGAAGCATTACCAGACCCTGGTCATTCAGCTCCCTGGCTATCCCCAGCACCAGACAGTGACCAC
AACTGAAATCACTCATCATGGAACCTGCCAAGATGTCAACCATAATAAAGTAATTGAAACCAACAGAGAA
AATGACAAGCAAGAAACATGGATGCTGATGGAGCTGCAGAAGATTCGCAGGCAGATAGAGCACTGCGAGG
GCAGGATGACTCTCAAAAACCTCCCTCTAGCAGACCAGGGGTCTTCTCACCACATCACAGTGAAAATTAA
CGAGCTTAAGAGTGTGCAGAATGATTCACAAGCAATTGCTGAGGTTCTCAACCAGCTTAAAGATATGCTT
GCCAACTTCAGAGGTTCTGAAAAGTACTGCTATTTACAGAATGAAGTATTTGGACTATTTCAGAAACTGG
AAAATATCAATGGTGTTACAGATGGCTACTTAAATAGCTTATGCACAGTAAGGGCACTGCTCCAGGCTAT
TCTCCAAACAGAAGACATGTTAAAGGTTTATGAAGCCAGGCTCACTGAGGAGGAAACTGTCTGCCTGGAC
CTGGATAAAGTGGAAGCTTACCGCTGTGGACTGAAGAAAATAAAAAATGACTTGAACTTGAAGAAGTCGT
TGTTGGCCACTATGAAGACAGAACTACAGAAAGCCCAGCAGATCCACTCTCAGACTTCACAGCAGTATCC
ACTTTATGATCTGGACTTGGGCAAGTTCGGTGAAAAAGTCACACAGCTGACAGACCGCTGGCAAAGGATA
GATAAACAGATCGACTTTAGATTATGGGACCTGGAGAAACAAATCAAGCAATTGAGGAATTATCGTGATA
ACTATCAGGCTTTCTGCAAGTGGCTCTATGATGCTAAACGCCGCCAGGATTCCTTAGAATCCATGAAATT
TGGAGATTCCAACACAGTCATGCGGTTTTTGAATGAGCAGAAGAACTTGCACAGTGAAATATCTGGCAAA
CGAGACAAATCAGAGGAAGTACAAAAAATTGCTGAACTTTGCGCCAATTCAATTAAGGATTATGAGCTCC
AGCTGGCCTCATACACCTCAGGACTGGAAACTCTGCTGAACATACCTATCAAGAGGACCATGATTCAGTC
CCCTTCTGGGGTGATTCTGCAAGAGGCTGCAGATGTTCATGCTCGGTACATTGAACTACTTACAAGATCT
GGAGACTATTACAGGTTCTTAAGTGAGATGCTGAAGAGTTTGGAAGATCTGAAGCTGAAAAATACCAAGA
TCGAAGTTTTGGAAGAGGAGCTCAGACTGGCCCGAGATGCCAACTCGGAAAACTGTAATAAGAACAAATT
CCTGGATCAGAACCTGCAGAAATACCAGGCAGAGTGTTCCCAGTTCAAAGCGAAGCTTGCGAGCCTGGAG
GAGCTGAAGAGACAGGCTGAGCTGGATGGGAAGTCGGCTAAGCAAAATCTAGACAAGTGCTACGGCCAAA
TAAAAGAACTCAATGAGAAGATCACCCGACTGACTTATGAGATTGAAGATGAAAAGAGAAGAAGAAAATC
TGTGGAAGACAGATTTGACCAACAGAAGAATGACTATGACCAACTGCAGAAAGCAAGGCAATGTGAAAAG
GAGAACCTTGGTTGGCAGAAATTAGAGTCTGAGAAAGCCATCAAGGAGAAGGAGTACGAGATTGAAAGGT
TGAGGGTTCTACTGCAGGAAGAAGGCACCCGGAAGAGAGAATATGAAAATGAGCTGGCAAAGGCATCTAA
TAGGATTCAGGAATCAAAGAATCAGTGTACTCAGGTGGTACAGGAAAGAGAGAGCCTTCTGGTGAAAATC
AAAGTCCTGGAGCAAGACAAGGCAAGGCTGCAGAGGCTGGAGGATGAGCTGAATCGTGCAAAATCAACTC
TAGAGGCAGAAACCAGGGTGAAACAGCGCCTGGAGTGTGAGAAACAGCAAATTCAGAATGACCTGAATCA
GTGGAAGACTCAATATTCCCGCAAGGAGGAGGCTATTAGGAAGATAGAATCGGAAAGAGAAAAGAGTGAG
AGAGAGAAGAACAGTCTTAGGAGTGAGATCGAAAGACTCCAAGCAGAGATCAAGAGAATTGAAGAGAGGT
GCAGGCGTAAGCTGGAGGATTCTACCAGGGAGACACAGTCACAGTTAGAAACAGAACGCTCCCGATATCA
GAGGGAGATTGATAAACTCAGACAGCGCCCATATGGGTCCCATCGAGAGGTCGAGATGGTGAGCAAAGGC
GAAGAGCTGTTCACCGGCGTGGTGCCCATCCTGGTGGAGCTGGACGGCGACGTGAACGGCCACAAGTTCA
GCGTGAGCGGCGAGGGCGAGGGCGACGCCACCTACGGCAAGCTGACCCTGAAGCTGCTGTGCACCACCGG
CAAGCTGCCCGTGCCCTGGCCCACCCTGGTGACCACCCTGGGCTACGGCGTGCAGTGCTTCGCCCGGTAC
CCCGACCACATGAAGCAGCACGACTTCTTCAAGAGCGCCATGCCCGAGGGCTACGTGCAGGAGCGGACCA
TCTTCTTCAAGGACGACGGCAACTACAAGACCCGGGCCGAGGTGAAGTTCGAGGGCGACACCCTGGTGAA
CCGGATCGAGCTGAAGGGCATCGACTTCAAGGAGGACGGCAACATCCTGGGCCACAAGCTGGAGTACAAC
TACAACAGCCACAACGTGTACATCACCGCCGACAAGCAGAAGAACGGCATCAAGGCCAACTTCAAGATCC
GGCACAACATCGAGGACGGCGGCGTGCAGCTGGCCGACCACTACCAGCAGAACACCCCCATCGGCGACGG
CCCCGTGCTGCTGCCCGACAACCACTACCTGAGCTACCAGAGCGCCCTGTTCAAGGACCCCAACGAGAAG
CGGGACCACATGGTGCTGCTGGAGTTCCTGACCGCCGCCGGATCCGGGCCAGGTGGAGCAGGGCCAGGTG
GTGCAGGGCCAGGTGGTGCAGGGCCAGGTGGTGCAGGGCCCGGTGGTGCAGGTCCAGGTGGTGCAGGTCC
AGGTGGTGCTGGTCCAGGTGGTGCTGGATCCATGGTGAGCAAGGGCGAGGAGGATAACATGGCCATCATC
AAGGAGTTCATGCGCTTCAAGGTGCACATGGAGGGCTCCGTGAACGGCCACGAGTTCGAGATCGAGGGCG
AGGGCGAGGGCCGCCCCTACGAGGGCACCCAGACCGCCAAGCTGAAGGTGACCAAGGGTGGCCCCCTGCC
CTTCGCCTGGGACATCCTGTCCCCTCAGTTCATGTACGGCTCCAAGGCCTACGTGAAGCACCCCGCCGAC
ATCCCCGACTACTTGAAGCTGTCCTTCCCCGAGGGCTTCAAGTGGGAGCGCGTGATGAACTTCGAGGACG
GCGGCGTGGTGACCGTGACCCAGGACTCCTCCCTGCAGGACGGCGAGTTCATCTACAAGGTGAAGCTGCG
CGGCACCAACTTCCCCTCCGACGGCCCCGTAATGCAGAAGAAGACCATGGGCTGGGAGGCCTCCTCCGAG
CGGATGTACCCCGAGGACGGCGCCCTGAAGGGCGAGATCAAGCAGAGGCTGAAGCTGAAGGACGGCGGCC
ACTACGACGCTGAGGTCAAGACCACCTACAAGGCCAAGAAGCCCGTGCAGCTGCCCGGCGCCTACAACGT
CAACATCAAGTTGGACATCACCTCCCACAACGAGGACTACACCATCGTGGAACAGTACGAACGCGCCGAG
GGCCGCCACTCCACCGGCGGCATGGACGAGCTGTACAAGGCGGCCGCTACCCAGACTGAGTGTGAGTGG
[738 nt withheld, positions 8540-9277]
AGAAGCATGTCCTTCCAAGGAATCAGACAACCTGTGACCGTCACTGAGCTAGTAGATTCTGGTATATTGA
GACCGTCCACTGTCAATGAACTGGAATCTGGTCAGATTTCTTATGACGAGGTTGGTGAGAGAATTAAGGA
CTTCCTCCAGGGTTCAAGCTGCATAGCAGGCATATACAATGAGACCACAAAACAGAAGCTTGGCATTTAT
GAGGCCATGAAAATTGGCTTAGTCCGACCTGGTACTGCTCTGGAGTTGCTGGAAGCCCAAGCAGCTACTG
GCTTTATAGTGGATCCTGTTAGCAACTTGAGGTTACCAGTGGAGGAAGCCTACAAGAGAGGTCTGGTGGG
CATTGAGTTCAAAGAGAAGCTCCTGTCTGCAGAACGAGCTGTCACTGGGTATAATGATCCTGAAACAGGA
AACATCATCTCTTTGTTCCAAGCCATGAATAAGGAACTCATCGAAAAGGGCCACGGTATTCGCTTATTAG
AAGCACAGATCGCAACCGGGGGGATCATTGACCCAAAGGAGAGCCATCGTTTACCAGTTGACATAGCATA
TAAGAGGGGCTATTTCAATGAGGAACTCAGTGAGATTCTCTCAGATCCAAGTGATGATACCAAAGGATTT
TTTGACCCCAACACTGAAGAAAATCTTACCTATCTGCAACTAAAAGAAAGATGCATTAAGGATGAGGAAA
CAGGGCTCTGTCTTCTGCCTCTGAAAGAAAAGAAGAAACAGGTGCAGACATCACAAAAGAATACCCTCAG
GAAGCGTAGAGTGGTCATAGTTGACCCAGAAACCAATAAAGAAATGTCTGTTCAGGAGGCCTACAAGAAG
GGCCTAATTGATTATGAAACCTTCAAAGAACTGTGTGAGCAGGAATGTGAATGGGAAGAAATAACCATCA
CGGGATCAGATGGCTCCACCAGGGTGGTCCTGGTAGATAGAAAGACAGGCAGTCAGTATGATATTCAAGA
TGCTATTGACAAGGGCCTTGTTGACAGGAAGTTCTTTGATCAGTACCGATCCGGCAGCCTCAGCCTCACT
CAATTTGCTGACATGATCTCCTTGAAAAATGGTGTCGGCACCAGCAGCAGCATGGGCAGTGGTGTCAGCG
ATGATGTTTTTAGCAGCTCCCGACATGAATCAGTAAGTAAGATTTCCACCATATCCAGCGTCAGGAATTT
AACCATAAGGAGCAGCTCTTTTTCAGACACCCTGGAAGAATCGAGCCCCATTGCAGCCATCTTTGACACA
GAAAACCTGGAGAAAATCTCCATTACAGAAGGTATAGAGCGGGGCATCGTTGACAGCATCACGGGTCAGA
GGCTTCTGGAGGCTCAGGCCTGCACAGGTGGCATCATCCACCCAACCACGGGCCAGAAGCTGTCACTTCA
GGACGCAGTCTCCCAGGGTGTGATTGACCAAGACATGGCCACCAGGCTGAAGCCTGCTCAGAAAGCCTTC
ATAGGCTTCGAGGGTGTGAAGGGAAAGAAGAAGATGTCAGCAGCAGAGGCAGTGAAAGAAAAATGGCTCC
CGTATGAGGCTGGCCAGCGCTTCCTGGAGTTCCAGTACCTCACGGGAGGTCTTGTTGACCCGGAAGTGCA
TGGGAGGATAAGCACCGAAGAAGCCATCCGGAAGGGGTTCATAGATGGCCGCGCCGCACAGAGGCTGCAA
GACACCAGCAGCTATGCCAAAATCCTGACCTGCCCCAAAACCAAATTAAAAATATCCTATAAGGATGCCA
TAAATCGCTCCATGGTAGAAGATATCACTGGGCTGCGCCTTCTGGAAGCCGCCTCCGTGTCGTCCAAGGG
CTTACCCAGCCCTTACAACATGTCTTCGGCTCCGGGGTCCCGCTCCGGCTCCCGCTCGGGATCTCGCTCC
GGATCTCGCTCCGGGTCCCGCAGTGGGTCCCGGAGAGGAAGCTTTGACGCCACAGGCAATTCTTCCTACT
CTTATTCCTACTCATTTAGCAGTAGTTCTATTGGGCACTAAATCGATAAAATAAAAGATTTTATTTAGTC
TCCAGAAAAAGGGGGGAATGAAAGACCCCACCTGTAGGTTTGGCAAGCTAGCTTAAGTAACGCCATTTTG
CAAGGCATGGAAAAATACATAACTGAGAATAGAGAAGTTCAGATCAAGGTCAGGAACAGATGGAACAGCT
GAATATGGGCCAAACAGGATATCTGTGGTAAGCAGTTCCTGCCCCGGCTCAGGGCCAAGAACAGATGGAA
CAGCTGAATATGGGCCAAACAGGATATCTGTGGTAAGCAGTTCCTGCCCCGGCTCAGGGCCAAGAACAGA
TGGTCCCCAGATGCGGTCCAGCCCTCAGCAGTTTCTAGAGAACCATCAGATGTTTCCAGGGTGCCCCAAG
GACCTGAAATGACCCTGTGCCTTATTTGAACTAACCAATCAGTTCGCTTCTCGCTTCTGTTCGCGCGCTT
CTGCTCCCCGAGCTCAATAAAAGAGCCCACAACCCCTCACTCGGGGCGCCAGTCCTCCGATTGACTGAGT
CGCCCGGGTACCCGTGTATCCAATAAACCCTCTTGCAGTTGCATCCGACTTGTGGTCTCGCTGTTCCTTG
GGAGGGTCTCCTCTGAGTGATTGACTACCCGTCAGCGGGGGTCTTTCATTTGGGGGCTCGTCCGGGATCG
GGAGACCCCTGCCCAGGGACCACCGACCCACCACCGGGAGGTAAGCTGGCTGCCTCGCGCGTTTCGGTGA
TGACGGTGAAAACCTCTGACACATGCAGCTCCCGGAGACGGTCACAGCTTGTCTGTAAGCGGATGCCGGG
AGCAGACAAGCCCGTCAGGGCGCGTCAGCGGGTGTTGGCGGGTGTCGGGGCGCAGCCATGACCCAGTCAC
GTAGCGATAGCGGAGTGTACTGATAACTTCGTATAATGTATGCTATACGAAGTTATTAGGTCTGAAGAGG
AGTTTACGTCCAGCCAAGCTAGGGCCGCGATCCGGAACCCTTAATATAACTTCGTATAATGTATGCTATA
CGAAGTTATCAGTACTGGCTTAACTATGCGGCATCAGAGCAGATTGTACTGAGAGTGCACCATATGCGGT
GTGAAATACCGCACAGATGCGTAAGGAGAAAATACCGCATCAGGCGCTCTTCCGCTTCCTCGCTCACTGA
CTCGCTGCGCTCGGTCGTTCGGCTGCGGCGAGCGGTATCAGCTCACTCAAAGGCGGTAATACGGTTATCC
ACAGAATCAGGGGATAACGCAGGAAAGAACATGTGAGCAAAAGGCCAGCAAAAGGCCAGGAACCGTAAAA
AGGCCGCGTTGCTGGCGTTTTTCCATAGGCTCCGCCCCCCTGACGAGCATCACAAAAATCGACGCTCAAG
TCAGAGGTGGCGAAACCCGACAGGACTATAAAGATACCAGGCGTTTCCCCCTGGAAGCTCCCTCGTGCGC
TCTCCTGTTCCGACCCTGCCGCTTACCGGATACCTGTCCGCCTTTCTCCCTTCGGGAAGCGTGGCGCTTT
CTCATAGCTCACGCTGTAGGTATCTCAGTTCGGTGTAGGTCGTTCGCTCCAAGCTGGGCTGTGTGCACGA
ACCCCCCGTTCAGCCCGACCGCTGCGCCTTATCCGGTAACTATCGTCTTGAGTCCAACCCGGTAAGACAC
GACTTATCGCCACTGGCAGCAGCCACTGGTAACAGGATTAGCAGAGCGAGGTATGTAGGCGGTGCTACAG
AGTTCTTGAAGTGGTGGCCTAACTACGGCTACACTAGAAGGACAGTATTTGGTATCTGCGCTCTGCTGAA
GCCAGTTACCTTCGGAAAAAGAGTTGGTAGCTCTTGATCCGGCAAACAAACCACCGCTGGTAGCGGTGGT
TTTTTTGTTTGCAAGCAGCAGATTACGCGCAGAAAAAAAGGATCTCAAGAAGATCCTTTGATCTTTTCTA
CGGGGTCTGACGCTCAGTGGAACGAAAACTCACGTTAAGGGATTTTGGTCATGAGATTATCAAAAAGGAT
CTTCACCTAGATCCTTTTAAATTAAAAATGAAGTTTTAAATCAATCTAAAGTATATATGAGTAAACTTGG
TCTGACAGTTACCAATGCTTAATCAGTGAGGCACCTATCTCAGCGATCTGTCTATTTCGTTCATCCATAG
TTGCCTGACTCCCCGTCGTGTAGATAACTACGATACGGGAGGGCTTACCATCTGGCCCCAGTGCTGCAAT
GATACCGCGAGACCCACGCTCACCGGCTCCAGATTTATCAGCAATAAACCAGCCAGCCGGAAGGGCCGAG
CGCAGAAGTGGTCCTGCAACTTTATCCGCCTCCATCCAGTCTATTAATTGTTGCCGGGAAGCTAGAGTAA
GTAGTTCGCCAGTTAATAGTTTGCGCAACGTTGTTGCCATTGCTGCAGGCATCGTGGTGTCACGCTCGTC
GTTTGGTATGGCTTCATTCAGCTCCGGTTCCCAACGATCAAGGCGAGTTACATGATCCCCCATGTTGTGC
AAAAAAGCGGTTAGCTCCTTCGGTCCTCCGATCGTTGTCAGAAGTAAGTTGGCCGCAGTGTTATCACTCA
TGGTTATGGCAGCACTGCATAATTCTCTTACTGTCATGCCATCCGTAAGATGCTTTTCTGTGACTGGTGA
GTACTCAACCAAGTCATTCTGAGAATAGTGTATGCGGCGACCGAGTTGCTCTTGCCCGGCGTCAACACGG
GATAATACCGCGCCACATAGCAGAACTTTAAAAGTGCTCATCATTGGAAAACGTTCTTCGGGGCGAAAAC
TCTCAAGGATCTTACCGCTGTTGAGATCCAGTTCGATGTAACCCACTCGTGCACCCAACTGATCTTCAGC
ATCTTTTACTTTCACCAGCGTTTCTGGGTGAGCAAAAACAGGAAGGCAAAATGCCGCAAAAAAGGGAATA
AGGGCGACACGGAAATGTTGAATACTCATACTCTTCCTTTTTCAATATTATTGAAGCATTTATCAGGGTT
ATTGTCTCATGAGCGGATACATATTTGAATGTATTTAGAAAAATAAACAAATAGGGGTTCCGCGCACATT
TCCCCGAAAAGTGCCACCTGACGTCTAAGAAACCATTATTATCATGACATTAACCTATAAAAATAGGCGT
ATCACGAGGCCCTTTCGTCTTCAAGAATTGCTAGCAATTGCTAGCAATTGCTAGCAATTCATACCAGATC
ACCGAAAACTGTCCTCCAAATGTGTCCCCCTCACACTCCCAAATTCGCGGGCTTCTGCCTCTTAGACCAC
TCTACCCTATTCCCCACACTCACCGGAGCCAAAGCCGCGGCCCTTCCGTTTCTTTGCT
